Addgene plasmid #138138: STEME-2
Purpose: Targeted simultaneous C-to-T and A-to-G in rice protoplasts
Depositing lab: Caixia Gao. Depositing organization: Institute of Genetics and Developmental Biology, Chinese Academy of Sciences.
Backbone
  Vector backbone: pJIT163
  Vector type: Plant Expression
Growth in bacteria
  Bacterial resistance: Ampicillin, 100 μg/mL
  Growth temperature: 37°C
  Growth strain: DH5alpha
  Copy number: High Copy
Gene/Insert
  Gene/Insert name: wtTadA-TadA7.10-APOBEC3A-nCas9-UGI-NLS
  Species: Synthetic
  Cloning method: Gibson Cloning
Terms and licenses: Academic/Nonprofit Terms; Industry Terms: Not Available to Industry
How to cite: STEME-2 was a gift from Caixia Gao (Addgene plasmid # 138138 ; http://n2t.net/addgene:138138 ; RRID:Addgene_138138)
