[The description below was written by a language model from this plasmid's Addgene catalogue record and pLannotate feature annotations shown in this document.]
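Description:
STEME-2 is an 11.25 kb plant expression plasmid built on the pJIT163 backbone that encodes a dual cytosine-and-adenine base editor for transient use in rice protoplasts. It is propagated in E. coli as a high-copy plasmid through a ColE1/pUC-type origin and selected with ampicillin via the β-lactamase gene and its native promoter. Remnants of the lac promoter/operator region and a lacI fragment are backbone carry-over with no evident role in the payload. The annotated features include no plant selectable marker and no T-DNA borders, consistent with direct DNA delivery into protoplasts rather than Agrobacterium-mediated transformation.

The payload is a single synthetic open reading frame driven by the maize polyubiquitin (Ubi) promoter, a strong constitutive promoter widely used in monocots, and terminated by the cauliflower mosaic virus polyadenylation signal. Reading from the N-terminus, the fusion comprises wild-type E. coli TadA, the evolved TadA7.10 adenosine deaminase, human APOBEC3A cytidine deaminase, a Streptococcus pyogenes Cas9 nickase, the phage PBS2 uracil glycosylase inhibitor (UGI) and a nuclear localisation signal. The NLS is named in the insert description but was not picked up by the annotation. When directed by a guide RNA, the nickase opens the target DNA, exposing a single-stranded stretch on which APOBEC3A converts cytosine to uracil and the TadA pair converts adenine to inosine. UGI blocks uracil excision so that C-to-T outcomes are retained, and nicking of the opposite strand biases repair toward the edited bases. No guide RNA cassette is annotated, so the guide presumably has to be supplied from a separate construct. The stated use is targeted simultaneous C-to-T and A-to-G substitution in rice protoplasts.
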