Features (pLannotate 1.2.2; 14 found; start..end, strand, type, name):
     24..2010    +  promoter       Ubi promoter: maize polyubiquitin gene promoter
   2017..2496    +  CDS            tadA: TADA_ECOLI - Also known as yfhC. Experimental evidence at protein level: Swiss-Prot protein existence level 1. Catalyzes the deamination of adenosine to inosine at the wobble position 34 of tRNA(Arg2). Essential for cell viability. From Escherichia coli (strain K12).
   2617..3108    +  CDS            tadA: TADA_ECOLI - Also known as yfhC. Experimental evidence at protein level: Swiss-Prot protein existence level 1. Catalyzes the deamination of adenosine to inosine at the wobble position 34 of tRNA(Arg2). Essential for cell viability. From Escherichia coli (strain K12).
   3211..3801    +  CDS            APOBEC3A: ABC3A_HUMAN - Experimental evidence at protein level: Swiss-Prot protein existence level 1. DNA deaminase (cytidine deaminase) with restriction activity against viruses, foreign DNA and mobility of retrotransposons. Exhibits antiviral activity against adeno-associated virus (AAV) and human T- cell leukemia virus type 1 (HTLV-1) and may inhibit the mobility of LTR and non-LTR retrotransposons. Selectively targets single-stranded DNA and can deaminate both methylcytosine and cytosine in foreign DNA. Can induce somatic hypermutation in the nuclear and mitochondrial DNA. May also play a role in th
   3856..7956    +  CDS            cas9: CAS9_STRP1 - Also known as csn1 From Streptococcus pyogenes serotype M1.
   8023..8271    +  CDS            UGI: UNGI_BPPB2 - Experimental evidence at protein level: Swiss-Prot protein existence level 1. This protein binds specifically and reversibly to the host uracil-DNA glycosylase, preventing removal of uracil residues from PBS2 DNA by the host uracil-excision repair system. From Bacillus phage PBS2 (Bacteriophage PBS2).
   8362..8538    +  polyA_signal   CaMV poly(A) signal: cauliflower mosaic virus polyadenylation signal
   9114..9136    -  protein_bind   lac operator (fragment): The lac repressor binds to the lac operator to inhibit transcription in E. coli. This inhibition can be relieved by adding lactose or isopropyl-β-D-thiogalactopyranoside (IPTG). lac repressor encoded by lacI
   9140..9170    -  promoter       lac promoter: promoter for the E. coli lac operon
   9185..9206    -  protein_bind   CAP binding site: CAP binding activates transcription in the presence of cAMP. E. coli catabolite activator protein
   9219..9311    -  CDS            lacI (fragment): lac repressor; lacI; The lac repressor binds to the lac operator to inhibit transcription in E. coli. This inhibition can be relieved by adding lactose or isopropyl-β-D-thiogalactopyranoside (IPTG).
   9494..10082   -  rep_origin     ori: high-copy-number ColE1/pMB1/pBR322/pUC origin of replication
  10253..11113   -  CDS            AmpR: β-lactamase; bla; confers resistance to ampicillin, carbenicillin, and related antibiotics
  11114..11218   -  promoter       AmpR promoter: bla
>Addgene plasmid #138138 | STEME-2 | addgene full sequence | sequence record 311722 | Addgene NGS Result
CAAGCTAATTCGAGCTCGGTACCTGACCCGGTCGTGCCCCTCTCTAGAGATAATGAGCATTGCATGTCTA
AGTTATAAAAAATTACCACATATTTTTTTTGTCACACTTGTTTGAAGTGCAGTTTATCTATCTTTATACA
TATATTTAAACTTTACTCTACGAATAATATAATCTATAGTACTACAATAATATCAGTGTTTTAGAGAATC
ATATAAATGAACAGTTAGACATGGTCTAAAGGACAATTGAGTATTTTGACAACAGGACTCTACAGTTTTA
TCTTTTTAGTGTGCATGTGTTCTCCTTTTTTTTTGCAAATAGCTTCACCTATATAATACTTCATCCATTT
TATTAGTACATCCATTTAGGGTTTAGGGTTAATGGTTTTTATAGACTAATTTTTTTAGTACATCTATTTT
ATTCTATTTTAGCCTCTAAATTAAGAAAACTAAAACTCTATTTTAGTTTTTTTATTTAATAATTTAGATA
TAAAATAGAATAAAATAAAGTGACTAAAAATTAAACAAATACCCTTTAAGAAATTAAAAAAACTAAGGAA
ACATTTTTCTTGTTTCGAGTAGATAATGCCAGCCTGTTAAACGCCGTCGACGAGTCTAACGGACACCAAC
CAGCGAACCAGCAGCGTCGCGTCGGGCCAAGCGAAGCAGACGGCACGGCATCTCTGTCGCTGCCTCTGGA
CCCCTCTCGATCGAGAGTTCCGCTCCACCGTTGGACTTGCTCCGCTGTCGGCATCCAGAAATTGCGTGGC
GGAGCGGCAGACGTGAGCCGGCACGGCAGGCGGCCTCCTCCTCCTCTCACGGCACCGGCAGCTACGGGGG
ATTCCTTTCCCACCGCTCCTTCGCTTTCCCTTCCTCGCCCGCCGTAATAAATAGACACCCCCTCCACACC
CTCTTTCCCCAACCTCGTGTTGTTCGGAGCGCACACACACACAACCAGATCTCCCCCAAATCCACCCGTC
GGCACCTCCGCTTCAAGGTACGCCGCTCGTCCTCCCCCCCCCCCCCTCTCTACCTTCTCTAGATCGGCGT
TCCGGTCCATGGTTAGGGCCCGGTAGTTCTACTTCTGTTCATGTTTGTGTTAGATCCGTGTTTGTGTTAG
ATCCGTGCTGCTAGCGTTCGTACACGGATGCGACCTGTACGTCAGACACGTTCTGATTGCTAACTTGCCA
GTGTTTCTCTTTGGGGAATCCTGGGATGGCTCTAGCCGTTCCGCAGACGGGATCGATTTCATGATTTTTT
TTGTTTCGTTGCATAGGGTTTGGTTTGCCCTTTTCCTTTATTTCAATATATGCCGTGCACTTGTTTGTCG
GGTCATCTTTTCATGCTTTTTTTTGTCTTGGTTGTGATGATGTGGTCTGGTTGGGCGGTCGTTCTAGATC
GGAGTAGAATTAATTCTGTTTCAAACTACCTGGTGGATTTATTAATTTTGGATCTGTATGTGTGTGCCAT
ACATATTCATAGTTACGAATTGAAGATGATGGATGGAAATATCGATCTAGGATAGGTATACATGTTGATG
CGGGTTTTACTGATGCATATACAGAGATGCTTTTTGTTCGCTTGGTTGTGATGATGTGGTGTGGTTGGGC
GGTCGTTCATTCGTTCTAGATCGGAGTAGAATACTGTTTCAAACTACCTGGTGTATTTATTAATTTTGGA
ACTGTATGTGTGTGTCATACATCTTCATAGTTACGAGTTTAAGATGGATGGAAATATCGATCTAGGATAG
GTATACATGTTGATGTGGGTTTTACTGATGCATATACATGATGGCATATGCAGCATCTATTCATATGCTC
TAACCTTGAGTACCTATCTATTATAATAAACAAGTATGTTTTATAATTATTTTGATCTTGATATACTTGG
ATGATGGCATATGCAGCAGCTATATGTGGATTTTTTTAGCCCTGCCTTCATACGCTATTTATTTGCTTGG
TACTGTTTCTTTTGTCGATGCTCACCCTGTAGTTTGGTGTTACTTCTGCAAAGCTTATGTCCGAGGTGGA
GTTCTCTCACGAGTATTGGATGAGGCACGCTCTTACACTTGCTAAGAGAGCTTGGGACGAAAGAGAAGTG
CCAGTTGGCGCCGTTCTTGTGCATAATAATAGGGTGATCGGCGAGGGTTGGAATAGACCAATTGGAAGGC
ATGATCCAACAGCTCACGCAGAGATTATGGCTCTCAGACAAGGCGGCCTCGTTATGCAGAACTACAGGCT
CATTGACGCTACACTCTACGTGACACTCGAACCTTGCGTTATGTGCGCCGGAGCTATGATTCATTCTAGG
ATTGGCAGGGTCGTGTTTGGAGCTAGGGACGCTAAAACAGGAGCCGCCGGATCTCTTATGGACGTGTTGC
ATCATCCAGGCATGAACCATAGGGTGGAGATTACAGAGGGCATTCTTGCAGACGAGTGCGCTGCTCTTCT
TTCCGATTTCTTCAGGATGAGAAGGCAGGAGATTAAGGCCCAGAAGAAGGCTCAGTCTTCTACAGATAGC
GGAGGATCTTCCGGAGGATCTAGCGGCTCCGAGACACCAGGAACATCCGAAAGCGCTACACCAGAATCTA
GCGGAGGCTCTTCCGGAGGATCTTCTGAAGTGGAGTTCTCCCACGAGTATTGGATGAGGCACGCTCTTAC
ACTTGCTAAAAGGGCTAGGGACGAAAGGGAAGTTCCAGTTGGAGCTGTTCTCGTGCTCAATAACAGGGTG
ATTGGCGAGGGTTGGAATAGAGCCATTGGACTCCATGATCCAACAGCTCACGCAGAGATTATGGCTCTTA
GACAAGGCGGCCTCGTTATGCAGAATTACAGACTCATCGACGCCACACTCTACGTTACCTTCGAACCTTG
CGTTATGTGCGCCGGAGCTATGATCCATTCTAGGATTGGCAGGGTCGTGTTCGGCGTTAGAAACGCTAAG
ACAGGAGCTGCAGGCTCTCTTATGGACGTTCTTCATTACCCAGGCATGAATCATAGAGTGGAGATCACAG
AAGGCATTCTTGCAGACGAGTGCGCAGCTCTCCTTTGCTATTTCTTCAGGATGCCGAGGCAAGTTTTCAA
CGCTCAGAAGAAGGCCCAGTCTTCTACAGATTCCGGCGGATCTTCTGGAGGATCTAGCGGCTCCGAGACA
CCAGGAACATCCGAATCCGCTACACCAGAGTCTTCTGGAGGATCTAGCGGAGGATCTGAGGCCAGCCCGG
CTAGCGGCCCAAGGCATCTCATGGACCCGCACATCTTCACCAGCAACTTCAACAACGGCATCGGCAGGCA
CAAGACCTACTTGTGCTACGAGGTGGAGAGGCTCGACAACGGAACCTCCGTGAAGATGGACCAACACAGG
GGGTTCCTCCACAACCAAGCCAAGAACCTCCTCTGCGGCTTCTACGGCAGGCACGCCGAGTTGAGGTTCC
TCGACTTGGTGCCATCCCTCCAACTCGATCCAGCCCAAATCTACCGCGTGACCTGGTTCATCTCCTGGTC
CCCATGCTTCTCCTGGGGTTGCGCCGGCGAGGTTCGGGCTTTCCTCCAAGAAAACACCCACGTCCGCCTC
CGCATTTTCGCCGCCAGGATCTATGATTACGACCCTCTCTACAAGGAGGCCCTCCAGATGCTGCGGGACG
CCGGTGCTCAGGTGAGTATCATGACCTACGACGAGTTCAAGCACTGCTGGGACACCTTCGTTGACCACCA
GGGCTGCCCATTCCAACCATGGGACGGTCTGGATGAACACAGCCAAGCCTTGTCCGGCAGGCTCCGGGCC
ATCCTCCAAAACCAGGGGAACTCCGGGAGCGAGACGCCAGGCACCTCCGAGTCGGCCACCCCAGAATCTC
TTAAGGACAAGAAGTACTCGATCGGCCTCGCCATTGGGACTAACTCTGTTGGCTGGGCCGTGATCACCGA
CGAGTACAAGGTGCCCTCAAAGAAGTTCAAGGTCCTGGGCAACACCGATCGGCATTCCATCAAGAAGAAT
CTCATTGGCGCTCTCCTGTTCGACAGCGGCGAGACGGCTGAGGCTACGCGGCTCAAGCGCACCGCCCGCA
GGCGGTACACGCGCAGGAAGAATCGCATCTGCTACCTGCAGGAGATTTTCTCCAACGAGATGGCGAAGGT
TGACGATTCTTTCTTCCACAGGCTGGAGGAGTCATTCCTCGTGGAGGAGGATAAGAAGCACGAGCGGCAT
CCAATCTTCGGCAACATTGTCGACGAGGTTGCCTACCACGAGAAGTACCCTACGATCTACCATCTGCGGA
AGAAGCTCGTGGACTCCACAGATAAGGCGGACCTCCGCCTGATCTACCTCGCTCTGGCCCACATGATTAA
GTTCAGGGGCCATTTCCTGATCGAGGGGGATCTCAACCCGGACAATAGCGATGTTGACAAGCTGTTCATC
CAGCTCGTGCAGACGTACAACCAGCTCTTCGAGGAGAACCCCATTAATGCGTCAGGCGTCGACGCGAAGG
CTATCCTGTCCGCTAGGCTCTCGAAGTCTCGGCGCCTCGAGAACCTGATCGCCCAGCTGCCGGGCGAGAA
GAAGAACGGCCTGTTCGGGAATCTCATTGCGCTCAGCCTGGGGCTCACGCCCAACTTCAAGTCGAATTTC
GATCTCGCTGAGGACGCCAAGCTGCAGCTCTCCAAGGACACATACGACGATGACCTGGATAACCTCCTGG
CCCAGATCGGCGATCAGTACGCGGACCTGTTCCTCGCTGCCAAGAATCTGTCGGACGCCATCCTCCTGTC
TGATATTCTCAGGGTGAACACCGAGATTACGAAGGCTCCGCTCTCAGCCTCCATGATCAAGCGCTACGAC
GAGCACCATCAGGATCTGACCCTCCTGAAGGCGCTGGTCAGGCAGCAGCTCCCCGAGAAGTACAAGGAGA
TCTTCTTCGATCAGTCGAAGAACGGCTACGCTGGGTACATTGACGGCGGGGCCTCTCAGGAGGAGTTCTA
CAAGTTCATCAAGCCGATTCTGGAGAAGATGGACGGCACGGAGGAGCTGCTGGTGAAGCTCAATCGCGAG
GACCTCCTGAGGAAGCAGCGGACATTCGATAACGGCAGCATCCCACACCAGATTCATCTCGGGGAGCTGC
ACGCTATCCTGAGGAGGCAGGAGGACTTCTACCCTTTCCTCAAGGATAACCGCGAGAAGATCGAGAAGAT
TCTGACTTTCAGGATCCCGTACTACGTCGGCCCACTCGCTAGGGGCAACTCCCGCTTCGCTTGGATGACC
CGCAAGTCAGAGGAGACGATCACGCCGTGGAACTTCGAGGAGGTGGTCGACAAGGGCGCTAGCGCTCAGT
CGTTCATCGAGAGGATGACGAATTTCGACAAGAACCTGCCAAATGAGAAGGTGCTCCCTAAGCACTCGCT
CCTGTACGAGTACTTCACAGTCTACAACGAGCTGACTAAGGTGAAGTATGTGACCGAGGGCATGAGGAAG
CCGGCTTTCCTGTCTGGGGAGCAGAAGAAGGCCATCGTGGACCTCCTGTTCAAGACCAACCGGAAGGTCA
CGGTTAAGCAGCTCAAGGAGGACTACTTCAAGAAGATTGAGTGCTTCGATTCGGTCGAGATCTCTGGCGT
TGAGGACCGCTTCAACGCCTCCCTGGGGACCTACCACGATCTCCTGAAGATCATTAAGGATAAGGACTTC
CTGGACAACGAGGAGAATGAGGATATCCTCGAGGACATTGTGCTGACACTCACTCTGTTCGAGGACCGGG
AGATGATCGAGGAGCGCCTGAAGACTTACGCCCATCTCTTCGATGACAAGGTCATGAAGCAGCTCAAGAG
GAGGAGGTACACCGGCTGGGGGAGGCTGAGCAGGAAGCTCATCAACGGCATTCGGGACAAGCAGTCCGGG
AAGACGATCCTCGACTTCCTGAAGAGCGATGGCTTCGCGAACCGCAATTTCATGCAGCTGATTCACGATG
ACAGCCTCACATTCAAGGAGGATATCCAGAAGGCTCAGGTGAGCGGCCAGGGGGACTCGCTGCACGAGCA
TATCGCGAACCTCGCTGGCTCGCCAGCTATCAAGAAGGGGATTCTGCAGACCGTGAAGGTTGTGGACGAG
CTGGTGAAGGTCATGGGCAGGCACAAGCCTGAGAACATCGTCATTGAGATGGCCCGGGAGAATCAGACCA
CGCAGAAGGGCCAGAAGAACTCACGCGAGAGGATGAAGAGGATCGAGGAGGGCATTAAGGAGCTGGGGTC
CCAGATCCTCAAGGAGCACCCGGTGGAGAACACGCAGCTGCAGAATGAGAAGCTCTACCTGTACTACCTC
CAGAATGGCCGCGATATGTATGTGGACCAGGAGCTGGATATTAACAGGCTCAGCGATTACGACGTCGATC
ATATCGTTCCACAGTCATTCCTGAAGGATGACTCCATTGACAACAAGGTCCTCACCAGGTCGGACAAGAA
CCGGGGCAAGTCTGATAATGTTCCTTCAGAGGAGGTCGTTAAGAAGATGAAGAACTACTGGCGCCAGCTC
CTGAATGCCAAGCTGATCACGCAGCGGAAGTTCGATAACCTCACAAAGGCTGAGAGGGGCGGGCTCTCTG
AGCTGGACAAGGCGGGCTTCATCAAGAGGCAGCTGGTCGAGACACGGCAGATCACTAAGCACGTTGCGCA
GATTCTCGACTCACGGATGAACACTAAGTACGATGAGAATGACAAGCTGATCCGCGAGGTGAAGGTCATC
ACCCTGAAGTCAAAGCTCGTCTCCGACTTCAGGAAGGATTTCCAGTTCTACAAGGTTCGGGAGATCAACA
ATTACCACCATGCCCATGACGCGTACCTGAACGCGGTGGTCGGCACAGCTCTGATCAAGAAGTACCCAAA
GCTCGAGAGCGAGTTCGTGTACGGGGACTACAAGGTTTACGATGTGAGGAAGATGATCGCCAAGTCGGAG
CAGGAGATTGGCAAGGCTACCGCCAAGTACTTCTTCTACTCTAACATTATGAATTTCTTCAAGACAGAGA
TCACTCTGGCCAATGGCGAGATCCGGAAGCGCCCCCTCATCGAGACGAACGGCGAGACGGGGGAGATCGT
GTGGGACAAGGGCAGGGATTTCGCGACCGTCAGGAAGGTTCTCTCCATGCCACAAGTGAATATCGTCAAG
AAGACAGAGGTCCAGACTGGCGGGTTCTCTAAGGAGTCAATTCTGCCTAAGCGGAACAGCGACAAGCTCA
TCGCCCGCAAGAAGGACTGGGATCCGAAGAAGTACGGCGGGTTCGACAGCCCCACTGTGGCCTACTCGGT
CCTGGTTGTGGCGAAGGTTGAGAAGGGCAAGTCCAAGAAGCTCAAGAGCGTGAAGGAGCTGCTGGGGATC
ACGATTATGGAGCGCTCCAGCTTCGAGAAGAACCCGATCGATTTCCTGGAGGCGAAGGGCTACAAGGAGG
TGAAGAAGGACCTGATCATTAAGCTCCCCAAGTACTCACTCTTCGAGCTGGAGAACGGCAGGAAGCGGAT
GCTGGCTTCCGCTGGCGAGCTGCAGAAGGGGAACGAGCTGGCTCTGCCGTCCAAGTATGTGAACTTCCTC
TACCTGGCCTCCCACTACGAGAAGCTCAAGGGCAGCCCCGAGGACAACGAGCAGAAGCAGCTGTTCGTCG
AGCAGCACAAGCATTACCTCGACGAGATCATTGAGCAGATTTCCGAGTTCTCCAAGCGCGTGATCCTGGC
CGACGCGAATCTGGATAAGGTCCTCTCCGCGTACAACAAGCACCGCGACAAGCCAATCAGGGAGCAGGCT
GAGAATATCATTCATCTCTTCACCCTGACGAACCTCGGCGCCCCTGCTGCTTTCAAGTACTTCGACACAA
CTATCGATCGCAAGAGGTACACAAGCACTAAGGAGGTCCTGGACGCGACCCTCATCCACCAGTCGATTAC
CGGCCTCTACGAGACGCGCATCGACCTGTCTCAGCTCGGGGGCGACAAGCGGCCAGCGGCGACGAAGAAG
GCGGGGCAGGCGAAGAAGAAGAAGGAATTCTCCGGCGGCAGCACCAACCTGTCCGACATCATCGAGAAGG
AGACGGGCAAGCAACTCGTGATCCAGGAGAGCATCCTCATGCTGCCAGAGGAGGTGGAGGAGGTCATCGG
CAACAAGCCAGAGTCCGACATCCTGGTGCACACCGCCTACGACGAGTCCACCGACGAGAACGTCATGCTC
CTGACCAGCGACGCCCCAGAGTACAAGCCATGGGCCCTCGTCATCCAGGACAGCAACGGGGAGAACAAGA
TCAAGATGCTGTCGGGGGGGAGCCCAAAGAAGAAGCGGAAGGTGTAGGAATTCGGTACGCTGAAATCACC
AGTCTCTCTCTACAAATCTATCTCTCTCTATTTTCTCCATAAATAATGTGTGAGTAGTTTCCCGATAAGG
GAAATTAGGGTTCTTATAGGGTTTCGCTCATGTGTTGAGCATATAAGAAACCCTTAGTATGTATTTGTAT
TTGTAAAATACTTCTATCAATAAAATTTCTAATTCCTAAAACCAAAATCCAGTACTAAAATCCAGATCTC
CTAAAGTCCCTATAGATCTTTGTCGTGAATATAAACCAGACACGAGACGACTAAACCTGGAGCCCAGACG
CCGTTCGAAGCTAGAAGTACCGCTTAGGCAGGAGGCCGTTAGGGAAAAGATGCTAAGGCAGGGTTGGTTA
CGTTGACTCCCCCGTAGGTTTGGTTTAAATATGATGAAGTGGACGGAAGGAAGGAGGAAGACAAGGAAGG
ATAAGGTTGCAGGCCCTGTGCAAGGTAAGAAGATGGAAATTTGATAGAGGTACGCTACTATACTTATACT
ATACGCTAAGGGAATGCTTGTATTTATACCCTATACCCCCTAATAACCCCTTATCAATTTAAGAAATAAT
CCGCATAAGCCCCCGCTTAAAAATTGGTATCAGAGCCATAAATAGGTCTATGACCAAAACTCAAGAGGAT
AAAACCTCACCAAAATACGAAAGAGTTCTTAACTCTAAAGATAAAAGATCTTTCAAGATCAAAACTAGTT
CCCTCACACCGGTGACGGGGATCGCATGCGATATCTCGAGATCTAGCTTGGCGTAATCATGGTCATAGCT
GTTTCCTGTGTGAAATTGTTATCCGCTCACAATTCCACACAACATACGAGCCGGAAGCATAAAGTGTAAA
GCCTGGGGTGCCTAATGAGTGAGCTAACTCACATTAATTGCGTTGCGCTCACTGCCCGCTTTCCAGTCGG
GAAACCTGTCGTGCCAGCTGCATTAATGAATCGGCCAACGCGCGGGGAGAGGCGGTTTGCGTATTGGGCG
CTCTTCCGCTTCCTCGCTCACTGACTCGCTGCGCTCGGTCGTTCGGCTGCGGCGAGCGGTATCAGCTCAC
TCAAAGGCGGTAATACGGTTATCCACAGAATCAGGGGATAACGCAGGAAAGAACATGTGAGCAAAAGGCC
AGCAAAAGGCCAGGAACCGTAAAAAGGCCGCGTTGCTGGCGTTTTTCCATAGGCTCCGCCCCCCTGACGA
GCATCACAAAAATCGACGCTCAAGTCAGAGGTGGCGAAACCCGACAGGACTATAAAGATACCAGGCGTTT
CCCCCTGGAAGCTCCCTCGTGCGCTCTCCTGTTCCGACCCTGCCGCTTACCGGATACCTGTCCGCCTTTC
TCCCTTCGGGAAGCGTGGCGCTTTCTCATAGCTCACGCTGTAGGTATCTCAGTTCGGTGTAGGTCGTTCG
CTCCAAGCTGGGCTGTGTGCACGAACCCCCCGTTCAGCCCGACCGCTGCGCCTTATCCGGTAACTATCGT
CTTGAGTCCAACCCGGTAAGACACGACTTATCGCCACTGGCAGCAGCCACTGGTAACAGGATTAGCAGAG
CGAGGTATGTAGGCGGTGCTACAGAGTTCTTGAAGTGGTGGCCTAACTACGGCTACACTAGAAGAACAGT
ATTTGGTATCTGCGCTCTGCTGAAGCCAGTTACCTTCGGAAAAAGAGTTGGTAGCTCTTGATCCGGCAAA
CAAACCACCGCTGGTAGCGGTGGTTTTTTTGTTTGCAAGCAGCAGATTACGCGCAGAAAAAAAGAATCTC
AAGAAGATCCTTTGATCTTTTCTACGGGGTCTGACGCTCAGTGGAACGAAAACTCACGTTAAGGGATTTT
GGTCATGAGATTATCAAAAAGGATCTTCACCTAGATCCTTTTAAATTAAAAATGAAGTTTTAAATCAATC
TAAAGTATATATGAGTAAACTTGGTCTGACAGTTACCAATGCTTAATCAGTGAGGCACCTATCTCAGCGA
TCTGTCTATTTCGTTCATCCATAGTTGCCTGACTCCCCGTCGTGTAGATAACTACGATACGGGAGGGCTT
ACCATCTGGCCCCAGTGCTGCAATGATACCGCGAGACCCACGCTCACCGGCTCCAGATTTATCAGCAATA
AACCAGCCAGCCGGAAGGGCCGAGCGCAGAAGTGGTCCTGCAACTTTATCCGCCTCCATCCAGTCTATTA
ATTGTTGCCGGGAAGCTAGAGTAAGTAGTTCGCCAGTTAATAGTTTGCGCAACGTTGTTGCCATTGCTAC
AGGCATCGTGGTGTCACGCTCGTCGTTTGGTATGGCTTCATTCAGCTCCGGTTCCCAACGATCAAGGCGA
GTTACATGATCCCCCATGTTGTGCAAAAAAGCGGTTAGCTCCTTCGGTCCTCCGATCGTTGTCAGAAGTA
AGTTGGCCGCAGTGTTATCACTCATGGTTATGGCAGCACTGCATAATTCTCTTACTGTCATGCCATCCGT
AAGATGCTTTTCTGTGACTGGTGAGTACTCAACCAAGTCATTCTGAGAATAGTGTATGCGGCGACCGAGT
TGCTCTTGCCCGGCGTCAATACGGGATAATACCGCGCCACATAGCAGAACTTTAAAAGTGCTCATCATTG
GAAAACGTTCTTCGGGGCGAAAACTCTCAAGGATCTTACCGCTGTTGAGATCCAGTTCGATGTAACCCAC
TCGTGCACCCAACTGATCTTCAGCATCTTTTACTTTCACCAGCGTTTCTGGGTGAGCAAAAACAGGAAGG
CAAAATGCCGCAAAAAAGGGAATAAGGGCGACACGGAAATGTTGAATACTCATACTCTTCCTTTTTCAAT
ATTATTGAAGCATTTATCAGGGTTATTGTCTCATGAGCGGATACATATTTGAATGTATTTAGAAAAATAA
ACAAATAGGGGTTCCGCGCACATTTCCCCGAAAAGTGCCACCTGCCAGTGC
