>Addgene plasmid #138138 | STEME-2 | depositor partial sequence | sequence record 266630 | wtTadA-TadA7.10-APOBEC3A-nCas9-UGI-NLS
ATGTCCGAGGTGGAGTTCTCTCACGAGTATTGGATGAGGCACGCTCTTACACTTGCTAAGAGAGCTTGGG
ACGAAAGAGAAGTGCCAGTTGGCGCCGTTCTTGTGCATAATAATAGGGTGATCGGCGAGGGTTGGAATAG
ACCAATTGGAAGGCATGATCCAACAGCTCACGCAGAGATTATGGCTCTCAGACAAGGCGGCCTCGTTATG
CAGAACTACAGGCTCATTGACGCTACACTCTACGTGACACTCGAACCTTGCGTTATGTGCGCCGGAGCTA
TGATTCATTCTAGGATTGGCAGGGTCGTGTTTGGAGCTAGGGACGCTAAAACAGGAGCCGCCGGATCTCT
TATGGACGTGTTGCATCATCCAGGCATGAACCATAGGGTGGAGATTACAGAGGGCATTCTTGCAGACGAG
TGCGCTGCTCTTCTTTCCGATTTCTTCAGGATGAGAAGGCAGGAGATTAAGGCCCAGAAGAAGGCTCAGT
CTTCTACAGATAGCGGAGGATCTTCCGGAGGATCTAGCGGCTCCGAGACACCAGGAACATCCGAAAGCGC
TACACCAGAATCTAGCGGAGGCTCTTCCGGAGGATCTTCTGAAGTGGAGTTCTCCCACGAGTATTGGATG
AGGCACGCTCTTACACTTGCTAAAAGGGCTAGGGACGAAAGGGAAGTTCCAGTTGGAGCTGTTCTCGTGC
TCAATAACAGGGTGATTGGCGAGGGTTGGAATAGAGCCATTGGACTCCATGATCCAACAGCTCACGCAGA
GATTATGGCTCTTAGACAAGGCGGCCTCGTTATGCAGAATTACAGACTCATCGACGCCACACTCTACGTT
ACCTTCGAACCTTGCGTTATGTGCGCCGGAGCTATGATCCATTCTAGGATTGGCAGGGTCGTGTTCGGCG
TTAGAAACGCTAAGACAGGAGCTGCAGGCTCTCTTATGGACGTTCTTCATTACCCAGGCATGAATCATAG
AGTGGAGATCACAGAAGGCATTCTTGCAGACGAGTGCGCAGCTCTCCTTTGCTATTTCTTCAGGATGCCG
AGGCAAGTTTTCAACGCTCAGAAGAAGGCCCAGTCTTCTACAGATTCCGGCGGATCTTCTGGAGGATCTA
GCGGCTCCGAGACACCAGGAACATCCGAATCCGCTACACCAGAGTCTTCTGGAGGATCTAGCGGAGGATC
TGAGGCCAGCCCGGCTAGCGGCCCAAGGCATCTCATGGACCCGCACATCTTCACCAGCAACTTCAACAAC
GGCATCGGCAGGCACAAGACCTACTTGTGCTACGAGGTGGAGAGGCTCGACAACGGAACCTCCGTGAAGA
TGGACCAACACAGGGGGTTCCTCCACAACCAAGCCAAGAACCTCCTCTGCGGCTTCTACGGCAGGCACGC
CGAGTTGAGGTTCCTCGACTTGGTGCCATCCCTCCAACTCGATCCAGCCCAAATCTACCGCGTGACCTGG
TTCATCTCCTGGTCCCCATGCTTCTCCTGGGGTTGCGCCGGCGAGGTTCGGGCTTTCCTCCAAGAAAACA
CCCACGTCCGCCTCCGCATTTTCGCCGCCAGGATCTATGATTACGACCCTCTCTACAAGGAGGCCCTCCA
GATGCTGCGGGACGCCGGTGCTCAGGTGAGTATCATGACCTACGACGAGTTCAAGCACTGCTGGGACACC
TTCGTTGACCACCAGGGCTGCCCATTCCAACCATGGGACGGTCTGGATGAACACAGCCAAGCCTTGTCCG
GCAGGCTCCGGGCCATCCTCCAAAACCAGGGGAACTCCGGGAGCGAGACGCCAGGCACCTCCGAGTCGGC
CACCCCAGAATCTCTTAAGGACAAGAAGTACTCGATCGGCCTCGCCATTGGGACTAACTCTGTTGGCTGG
GCCGTGATCACCGACGAGTACAAGGTGCCCTCAAAGAAGTTCAAGGTCCTGGGCAACACCGATCGGCATT
CCATCAAGAAGAATCTCATTGGCGCTCTCCTGTTCGACAGCGGCGAGACGGCTGAGGCTACGCGGCTCAA
GCGCACCGCCCGCAGGCGGTACACGCGCAGGAAGAATCGCATCTGCTACCTGCAGGAGATTTTCTCCAAC
GAGATGGCGAAGGTTGACGATTCTTTCTTCCACAGGCTGGAGGAGTCATTCCTCGTGGAGGAGGATAAGA
AGCACGAGCGGCATCCAATCTTCGGCAACATTGTCGACGAGGTTGCCTACCACGAGAAGTACCCTACGAT
CTACCATCTGCGGAAGAAGCTCGTGGACTCCACAGATAAGGCGGACCTCCGCCTGATCTACCTCGCTCTG
GCCCACATGATTAAGTTCAGGGGCCATTTCCTGATCGAGGGGGATCTCAACCCGGACAATAGCGATGTTG
ACAAGCTGTTCATCCAGCTCGTGCAGACGTACAACCAGCTCTTCGAGGAGAACCCCATTAATGCGTCAGG
CGTCGACGCGAAGGCTATCCTGTCCGCTAGGCTCTCGAAGTCTCGGCGCCTCGAGAACCTGATCGCCCAG
CTGCCGGGCGAGAAGAAGAACGGCCTGTTCGGGAATCTCATTGCGCTCAGCCTGGGGCTCACGCCCAACT
TCAAGTCGAATTTCGATCTCGCTGAGGACGCCAAGCTGCAGCTCTCCAAGGACACATACGACGATGACCT
GGATAACCTCCTGGCCCAGATCGGCGATCAGTACGCGGACCTGTTCCTCGCTGCCAAGAATCTGTCGGAC
GCCATCCTCCTGTCTGATATTCTCAGGGTGAACACCGAGATTACGAAGGCTCCGCTCTCAGCCTCCATGA
TCAAGCGCTACGACGAGCACCATCAGGATCTGACCCTCCTGAAGGCGCTGGTCAGGCAGCAGCTCCCCGA
GAAGTACAAGGAGATCTTCTTCGATCAGTCGAAGAACGGCTACGCTGGGTACATTGACGGCGGGGCCTCT
CAGGAGGAGTTCTACAAGTTCATCAAGCCGATTCTGGAGAAGATGGACGGCACGGAGGAGCTGCTGGTGA
AGCTCAATCGCGAGGACCTCCTGAGGAAGCAGCGGACATTCGATAACGGCAGCATCCCACACCAGATTCA
TCTCGGGGAGCTGCACGCTATCCTGAGGAGGCAGGAGGACTTCTACCCTTTCCTCAAGGATAACCGCGAG
AAGATCGAGAAGATTCTGACTTTCAGGATCCCGTACTACGTCGGCCCACTCGCTAGGGGCAACTCCCGCT
TCGCTTGGATGACCCGCAAGTCAGAGGAGACGATCACGCCGTGGAACTTCGAGGAGGTGGTCGACAAGGG
CGCTAGCGCTCAGTCGTTCATCGAGAGGATGACGAATTTCGACAAGAACCTGCCAAATGAGAAGGTGCTC
CCTAAGCACTCGCTCCTGTACGAGTACTTCACAGTCTACAACGAGCTGACTAAGGTGAAGTATGTGACCG
AGGGCATGAGGAAGCCGGCTTTCCTGTCTGGGGAGCAGAAGAAGGCCATCGTGGACCTCCTGTTCAAGAC
CAACCGGAAGGTCACGGTTAAGCAGCTCAAGGAGGACTACTTCAAGAAGATTGAGTGCTTCGATTCGGTC
GAGATCTCTGGCGTTGAGGACCGCTTCAACGCCTCCCTGGGGACCTACCACGATCTCCTGAAGATCATTA
AGGATAAGGACTTCCTGGACAACGAGGAGAATGAGGATATCCTCGAGGACATTGTGCTGACACTCACTCT
GTTCGAGGACCGGGAGATGATCGAGGAGCGCCTGAAGACTTACGCCCATCTCTTCGATGACAAGGTCATG
AAGCAGCTCAAGAGGAGGAGGTACACCGGCTGGGGGAGGCTGAGCAGGAAGCTCATCAACGGCATTCGGG
ACAAGCAGTCCGGGAAGACGATCCTCGACTTCCTGAAGAGCGATGGCTTCGCGAACCGCAATTTCATGCA
GCTGATTCACGATGACAGCCTCACATTCAAGGAGGATATCCAGAAGGCTCAGGTGAGCGGCCAGGGGGAC
TCGCTGCACGAGCATATCGCGAACCTCGCTGGCTCGCCAGCTATCAAGAAGGGGATTCTGCAGACCGTGA
AGGTTGTGGACGAGCTGGTGAAGGTCATGGGCAGGCACAAGCCTGAGAACATCGTCATTGAGATGGCCCG
GGAGAATCAGACCACGCAGAAGGGCCAGAAGAACTCACGCGAGAGGATGAAGAGGATCGAGGAGGGCATT
AAGGAGCTGGGGTCCCAGATCCTCAAGGAGCACCCGGTGGAGAACACGCAGCTGCAGAATGAGAAGCTCT
ACCTGTACTACCTCCAGAATGGCCGCGATATGTATGTGGACCAGGAGCTGGATATTAACAGGCTCAGCGA
TTACGACGTCGATCATATCGTTCCACAGTCATTCCTGAAGGATGACTCCATTGACAACAAGGTCCTCACC
AGGTCGGACAAGAACCGGGGCAAGTCTGATAATGTTCCTTCAGAGGAGGTCGTTAAGAAGATGAAGAACT
ACTGGCGCCAGCTCCTGAATGCCAAGCTGATCACGCAGCGGAAGTTCGATAACCTCACAAAGGCTGAGAG
GGGCGGGCTCTCTGAGCTGGACAAGGCGGGCTTCATCAAGAGGCAGCTGGTCGAGACACGGCAGATCACT
AAGCACGTTGCGCAGATTCTCGACTCACGGATGAACACTAAGTACGATGAGAATGACAAGCTGATCCGCG
AGGTGAAGGTCATCACCCTGAAGTCAAAGCTCGTCTCCGACTTCAGGAAGGATTTCCAGTTCTACAAGGT
TCGGGAGATCAACAATTACCACCATGCCCATGACGCGTACCTGAACGCGGTGGTCGGCACAGCTCTGATC
AAGAAGTACCCAAAGCTCGAGAGCGAGTTCGTGTACGGGGACTACAAGGTTTACGATGTGAGGAAGATGA
TCGCCAAGTCGGAGCAGGAGATTGGCAAGGCTACCGCCAAGTACTTCTTCTACTCTAACATTATGAATTT
CTTCAAGACAGAGATCACTCTGGCCAATGGCGAGATCCGGAAGCGCCCCCTCATCGAGACGAACGGCGAG
ACGGGGGAGATCGTGTGGGACAAGGGCAGGGATTTCGCGACCGTCAGGAAGGTTCTCTCCATGCCACAAG
TGAATATCGTCAAGAAGACAGAGGTCCAGACTGGCGGGTTCTCTAAGGAGTCAATTCTGCCTAAGCGGAA
CAGCGACAAGCTCATCGCCCGCAAGAAGGACTGGGATCCGAAGAAGTACGGCGGGTTCGACAGCCCCACT
GTGGCCTACTCGGTCCTGGTTGTGGCGAAGGTTGAGAAGGGCAAGTCCAAGAAGCTCAAGAGCGTGAAGG
AGCTGCTGGGGATCACGATTATGGAGCGCTCCAGCTTCGAGAAGAACCCGATCGATTTCCTGGAGGCGAA
GGGCTACAAGGAGGTGAAGAAGGACCTGATCATTAAGCTCCCCAAGTACTCACTCTTCGAGCTGGAGAAC
GGCAGGAAGCGGATGCTGGCTTCCGCTGGCGAGCTGCAGAAGGGGAACGAGCTGGCTCTGCCGTCCAAGT
ATGTGAACTTCCTCTACCTGGCCTCCCACTACGAGAAGCTCAAGGGCAGCCCCGAGGACAACGAGCAGAA
GCAGCTGTTCGTCGAGCAGCACAAGCATTACCTCGACGAGATCATTGAGCAGATTTCCGAGTTCTCCAAG
CGCGTGATCCTGGCCGACGCGAATCTGGATAAGGTCCTCTCCGCGTACAACAAGCACCGCGACAAGCCAA
TCAGGGAGCAGGCTGAGAATATCATTCATCTCTTCACCCTGACGAACCTCGGCGCCCCTGCTGCTTTCAA
GTACTTCGACACAACTATCGATCGCAAGAGGTACACAAGCACTAAGGAGGTCCTGGACGCGACCCTCATC
CACCAGTCGATTACCGGCCTCTACGAGACGCGCATCGACCTGTCTCAGCTCGGGGGCGACAAGCGGCCAG
CGGCGACGAAGAAGGCGGGGCAGGCGAAGAAGAAGAAGGAATTCTCCGGCGGCAGCACCAACCTGTCCGA
CATCATCGAGAAGGAGACGGGCAAGCAACTCGTGATCCAGGAGAGCATCCTCATGCTGCCAGAGGAGGTG
GAGGAGGTCATCGGCAACAAGCCAGAGTCCGACATCCTGGTGCACACCGCCTACGACGAGTCCACCGACG
AGAACGTCATGCTCCTGACCAGCGACGCCCCAGAGTACAAGCCATGGGCCCTCGTCATCCAGGACAGCAA
CGGGGAGAACAAGATCAAGATGCTGTCGGGGGGGAGCCCAAAGAAGAAGCGGAAGGTGTAG
